Addgene plasmid #112463: pZNF311.1.0-gDNA
Purpose: CRISPR plasmid for expression of Cas9 and gRNA targeting human transcription factor ZNF311
Depositing lab: Kevin White. Depositing organization: University of Chicago.
Backbone
  Vector backbone: pX330
  Backbone manufacturer: Zhang lab (Addgene plasmid ID: 42230)
  Vector type: Mammalian Expression, CRISPR
Growth in bacteria
  Bacterial resistance: Ampicillin, 100 μg/mL
  Growth temperature: 37°C
  Growth strain: DH5alpha
  Copy number: High Copy
Gene/Insert
  Gene/Insert name: ZNF311
  gRNA/shRNA sequence: GTGCCTGAGTATAACGATTC TGG
  Species: H. sapiens (human)
  Entrez Gene: ZNF311 (a.k.a. zf31)
  Cloning method: Restriction Enzyme; 5′ cloning site BbsI (destroyed during cloning); 3′ cloning site BbsI (destroyed during cloning)
  Sequencing primers: 5′ hU6-F (5'-GAGGGCCTATTTCCCATGATT-3')
Terms and licenses: Academic/Nonprofit Terms; Industry Terms: Not Available to Industry
Depositor comments: gRNA sequence listed includes 20 nucleotide target sequence, followed by the uncloned PAM sequence. The PAM sequence is not present in the plasmid. Use with plasmid pZNF311-donor.
How to cite: pZNF311.1.0-gDNA was a gift from Kevin White (Addgene plasmid # 112463 ; http://n2t.net/addgene:112463 ; RRID:Addgene_112463)
