[The description below was written by a language model from this plasmid's Addgene catalogue record and pLannotate feature annotations shown in this document.]
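Description:
pZNF311.1.0-gDNA is a mammalian CRISPR expression plasmid built on the pX330 backbone that delivers both Streptococcus pyogenes Cas9 and a single guide RNA directed against the human zinc-finger transcription factor gene ZNF311. It is propagated in E. coli as a high-copy plasmid through a ColE1/pUC-type origin and selected with ampicillin via the β-lactamase (AmpR) gene. An f1 phage origin is also present, and a single AAV2 ITR plus short bom and rop fragments are annotated as backbone remnants.

The plasmid carries two expression units. A human U6 RNA polymerase III promoter drives the guide RNA: the 20-nucleotide ZNF311 targeting sequence was inserted between the two BbsI sites of pX330, which were destroyed by the cloning, so that it sits directly upstream of the S. pyogenes gRNA scaffold. The depositor notes that the PAM adjoining the genomic target is not part of the plasmid. The second unit uses a hybrid promoter made of the CMV enhancer, a chicken β-actin promoter fragment and a hybrid CBA/MVM intron to express Cas9. The annotation tool labels the Cas9 coding region as adjoining N- and C-terminal portions, but these are contiguous and consistent with a single full-length open reading frame. It is followed by a C-terminal nucleoplasmin bipartite nuclear localization signal and a bovine growth hormone polyadenylation signal.

Transfection into human cells is expected to produce a Cas9-mediated double-strand break at the ZNF311 locus. The depositor states that it is meant to be used together with a companion plasmid, pZNF311-donor, which implies homology-directed editing of the endogenous gene. The record does not describe what the donor introduces.
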