Features (pLannotate 1.2.2; 18 found; start..end, strand, type, name):
     79..122     +  misc_RNA       gRNA scaffold (fragment): guide RNA scaffold for the Streptococcus pyogenes CRISPR/Cas9 system
    169..454     +  enhancer       CMV enhancer: human cytomegalovirus immediate early enhancer; contains an 18-bp deletion relative to the standard CMV enhancer
    557..695     +  promoter       chicken β-actin promoter (fragment): No description available
    696..923     +  intron         hybrid intron: hybrid between chicken β-actin (CBA) and minute virus of mice (MMV) introns (Gray et al., 2011)
   1061..2662    +  CDS            Cas9(N): N-terminal portion of Streptococcus pyogenes Cas9 (Zetsche et al., 2015)
   2663..5161    +  CDS            Cas9(C): C-terminal portion of Streptococcus pyogenes Cas9 (Zetsche et al., 2015)
   5162..5209    +  CDS            nucleoplasmin NLS: bipartite nuclear localization signal from nucleoplasmin
   5243..5354    +  polyA_signal   bGH poly(A) signal: bovine growth hormone polyadenylation signal
   5459..5599    +  repeat_region  AAV2 ITR: inverted terminal repeat of adeno-associated virus serotype 2 inverted
   5604..5655    -  misc_feature   bom (fragment): basis of mobility region from pBR322
   5674..6129    +  rep_origin     f1 ori (sequence partly withheld): f1 bacteriophage origin of replication; arrow indicates direction of (+) strand synthesis
   6130..6179    -  misc_feature   bom (fragment): basis of mobility region from pBR322
   6281..6316    -  CDS            rop (fragment): Rop protein, which maintains plasmids at low copy number; rop
   6411..6515    +  promoter       AmpR promoter: bla
   6516..7376    +  CDS            AmpR: β-lactamase; bla; confers resistance to ampicillin, carbenicillin, and related antibiotics
   7547..8135    +  rep_origin     ori: high-copy-number ColE1/pMB1/pBR322/pUC origin of replication
   8197..8437    +  promoter       U6 promoter: RNA polymerase III promoter for human U6 snRNA
   8466..72      +  misc_RNA       gRNA scaffold (across the origin): guide RNA scaffold for the Streptococcus pyogenes CRISPR/Cas9 system
>Addgene plasmid #112463 | pZNF311.1.0-gDNA | addgene full sequence | sequence record 230493 | Addgene NGS Result
TAGAGCTAGAAATAGCAAGTTAAAATAAGGCTAGTCCGTTATCAACTTGAAAAAGTGGCACCGAGTCGGT
GCTTTTTTGTTTTAGAGCTAGAAATAGCAAGTTAAAATAAGGCTAGTCCGTTTTTAGCGCGTGCGCCAAT
TCTGCAGACAAATGGCTCTAGAGGTACCCGTTACATAACTTACGGTAAATGGCCCGCCTGGCTGACCGCC
CAACGACCCCCGCCCATTGACGTCAATAGTAACGCCAATAGGGACTTTCCATTGACGTCAATGGGTGGAG
TATTTACGGTAAACTGCCCACTTGGCAGTACATCAAGTGTATCATATGCCAAGTACGCCCCCTATTGACG
TCAATGACGGTAAATGGCCCGCCTGGCATTGTGCCCAGTACATGACCTTATGGGACTTTCCTACTTGGCA
GTACATCTACGTATTAGTCATCGCTATTACCATGGTCGAGGTGAGCCCCACGTTCTGCTTCACTCTCCCC
ATCTCCCCCCCCTCCCCACCCCCAATTTTGTATTTATTTATTTTTTAATTATTTTGTGCAGCGATGGGGG
CGGGGGGGGGGGGGGGGCGGGGCGAGGCGGAGAGGTGCGGCGGCAGCCAATCAGAGCGGCGCGCTCCGAA
AGTTTCCTTTTATGGCGAGGCGGCGGCGGCGGCGGCCCTATAAAAAGCGAAGCGCGCGGCGGGCGGGAGT
CGCTGCGCGCTGCCTTCGCCCCGTGCCCCGCTCCGCCGCCGCCTCGCGCCGCCCGCCCCGGCTCTGACTG
ACCGCGTTACTCCCACAGGTGAGCGGGCGGGACGGCCCTTCTCCTCCGGGCTGTAATTAGCTGAGCAAGA
GGTAAGGGTTTAAGGGATGGTTGGTTGGTGGGGTATTAATGTTTAATTACCTGGAGCACCTGCCTGAAAT
CACTTTTTTTCAGGTTGGACCGGTGCCACCATGGACTATAAGGACCACGACGGAGACTACAAGGATCATG
ATATTGATTACAAAGACGATGACGATAAGATGGCCCCAAAGAAGAAGCGGAAGGTCGGTATCCACGGAGT
CCCAGCAGCCGACAAGAAGTACAGCATCGGCCTGGACATCGGCACCAACTCTGTGGGCTGGGCCGTGATC
ACCGACGAGTACAAGGTGCCCAGCAAGAAATTCAAGGTGCTGGGCAACACCGACCGGCACAGCATCAAGA
AGAACCTGATCGGAGCCCTGCTGTTCGACAGCGGCGAAACAGCCGAGGCCACCCGGCTGAAGAGAACCGC
CAGAAGAAGATACACCAGACGGAAGAACCGGATCTGCTATCTGCAAGAGATCTTCAGCAACGAGATGGCC
AAGGTGGACGACAGCTTCTTCCACAGACTGGAAGAGTCCTTCCTGGTGGAAGAGGATAAGAAGCACGAGC
GGCACCCCATCTTCGGCAACATCGTGGACGAGGTGGCCTACCACGAGAAGTACCCCACCATCTACCACCT
GAGAAAGAAACTGGTGGACAGCACCGACAAGGCCGACCTGCGGCTGATCTATCTGGCCCTGGCCCACATG
ATCAAGTTCCGGGGCCACTTCCTGATCGAGGGCGACCTGAACCCCGACAACAGCGACGTGGACAAGCTGT
TCATCCAGCTGGTGCAGACCTACAACCAGCTGTTCGAGGAAAACCCCATCAACGCCAGCGGCGTGGACGC
CAAGGCCATCCTGTCTGCCAGACTGAGCAAGAGCAGACGGCTGGAAAATCTGATCGCCCAGCTGCCCGGC
GAGAAGAAGAATGGCCTGTTCGGAAACCTGATTGCCCTGAGCCTGGGCCTGACCCCCAACTTCAAGAGCA
ACTTCGACCTGGCCGAGGATGCCAAACTGCAGCTGAGCAAGGACACCTACGACGACGACCTGGACAACCT
GCTGGCCCAGATCGGCGACCAGTACGCCGACCTGTTTCTGGCCGCCAAGAACCTGTCCGACGCCATCCTG
CTGAGCGACATCCTGAGAGTGAACACCGAGATCACCAAGGCCCCCCTGAGCGCCTCTATGATCAAGAGAT
ACGACGAGCACCACCAGGACCTGACCCTGCTGAAAGCTCTCGTGCGGCAGCAGCTGCCTGAGAAGTACAA
AGAGATTTTCTTCGACCAGAGCAAGAACGGCTACGCCGGCTACATTGACGGCGGAGCCAGCCAGGAAGAG
TTCTACAAGTTCATCAAGCCCATCCTGGAAAAGATGGACGGCACCGAGGAACTGCTCGTGAAGCTGAACA
GAGAGGACCTGCTGCGGAAGCAGCGGACCTTCGACAACGGCAGCATCCCCCACCAGATCCACCTGGGAGA
GCTGCACGCCATTCTGCGGCGGCAGGAAGATTTTTACCCATTCCTGAAGGACAACCGGGAAAAGATCGAG
AAGATCCTGACCTTCCGCATCCCCTACTACGTGGGCCCTCTGGCCAGGGGAAACAGCAGATTCGCCTGGA
TGACCAGAAAGAGCGAGGAAACCATCACCCCCTGGAACTTCGAGGAAGTGGTGGACAAGGGCGCTTCCGC
CCAGAGCTTCATCGAGCGGATGACCAACTTCGATAAGAACCTGCCCAACGAGAAGGTGCTGCCCAAGCAC
AGCCTGCTGTACGAGTACTTCACCGTGTATAACGAGCTGACCAAAGTGAAATACGTGACCGAGGGAATGA
GAAAGCCCGCCTTCCTGAGCGGCGAGCAGAAAAAGGCCATCGTGGACCTGCTGTTCAAGACCAACCGGAA
AGTGACCGTGAAGCAGCTGAAAGAGGACTACTTCAAGAAAATCGAGTGCTTCGACTCCGTGGAAATCTCC
GGCGTGGAAGATCGGTTCAACGCCTCCCTGGGCACATACCACGATCTGCTGAAAATTATCAAGGACAAGG
ACTTCCTGGACAATGAGGAAAACGAGGACATTCTGGAAGATATCGTGCTGACCCTGACACTGTTTGAGGA
CAGAGAGATGATCGAGGAACGGCTGAAAACCTATGCCCACCTGTTCGACGACAAAGTGATGAAGCAGCTG
AAGCGGCGGAGATACACCGGCTGGGGCAGGCTGAGCCGGAAGCTGATCAACGGCATCCGGGACAAGCAGT
CCGGCAAGACAATCCTGGATTTCCTGAAGTCCGACGGCTTCGCCAACAGAAACTTCATGCAGCTGATCCA
CGACGACAGCCTGACCTTTAAAGAGGACATCCAGAAAGCCCAGGTGTCCGGCCAGGGCGATAGCCTGCAC
GAGCACATTGCCAATCTGGCCGGCAGCCCCGCCATTAAGAAGGGCATCCTGCAGACAGTGAAGGTGGTGG
ACGAGCTCGTGAAAGTGATGGGCCGGCACAAGCCCGAGAACATCGTGATCGAAATGGCCAGAGAGAACCA
GACCACCCAGAAGGGACAGAAGAACAGCCGCGAGAGAATGAAGCGGATCGAAGAGGGCATCAAAGAGCTG
GGCAGCCAGATCCTGAAAGAACACCCCGTGGAAAACACCCAGCTGCAGAACGAGAAGCTGTACCTGTACT
ACCTGCAGAATGGGCGGGATATGTACGTGGACCAGGAACTGGACATCAACCGGCTGTCCGACTACGATGT
GGACCATATCGTGCCTCAGAGCTTTCTGAAGGACGACTCCATCGACAACAAGGTGCTGACCAGAAGCGAC
AAGAACCGGGGCAAGAGCGACAACGTGCCCTCCGAAGAGGTCGTGAAGAAGATGAAGAACTACTGGCGGC
AGCTGCTGAACGCCAAGCTGATTACCCAGAGAAAGTTCGACAATCTGACCAAGGCCGAGAGAGGCGGCCT
GAGCGAACTGGATAAGGCCGGCTTCATCAAGAGACAGCTGGTGGAAACCCGGCAGATCACAAAGCACGTG
GCACAGATCCTGGACTCCCGGATGAACACTAAGTACGACGAGAATGACAAGCTGATCCGGGAAGTGAAAG
TGATCACCCTGAAGTCCAAGCTGGTGTCCGATTTCCGGAAGGATTTCCAGTTTTACAAAGTGCGCGAGAT
CAACAACTACCACCACGCCCACGACGCCTACCTGAACGCCGTCGTGGGAACCGCCCTGATCAAAAAGTAC
CCTAAGCTGGAAAGCGAGTTCGTGTACGGCGACTACAAGGTGTACGACGTGCGGAAGATGATCGCCAAGA
GCGAGCAGGAAATCGGCAAGGCTACCGCCAAGTACTTCTTCTACAGCAACATCATGAACTTTTTCAAGAC
CGAGATTACCCTGGCCAACGGCGAGATCCGGAAGCGGCCTCTGATCGAGACAAACGGCGAAACCGGGGAG
ATCGTGTGGGATAAGGGCCGGGATTTTGCCACCGTGCGGAAAGTGCTGAGCATGCCCCAAGTGAATATCG
TGAAAAAGACCGAGGTGCAGACAGGCGGCTTCAGCAAAGAGTCTATCCTGCCCAAGAGGAACAGCGATAA
GCTGATCGCCAGAAAGAAGGACTGGGACCCTAAGAAGTACGGCGGCTTCGACAGCCCCACCGTGGCCTAT
TCTGTGCTGGTGGTGGCCAAAGTGGAAAAGGGCAAGTCCAAGAAACTGAAGAGTGTGAAAGAGCTGCTGG
GGATCACCATCATGGAAAGAAGCAGCTTCGAGAAGAATCCCATCGACTTTCTGGAAGCCAAGGGCTACAA
AGAAGTGAAAAAGGACCTGATCATCAAGCTGCCTAAGTACTCCCTGTTCGAGCTGGAAAACGGCCGGAAG
AGAATGCTGGCCTCTGCCGGCGAACTGCAGAAGGGAAACGAACTGGCCCTGCCCTCCAAATATGTGAACT
TCCTGTACCTGGCCAGCCACTATGAGAAGCTGAAGGGCTCCCCCGAGGATAATGAGCAGAAACAGCTGTT
TGTGGAACAGCACAAGCACTACCTGGACGAGATCATCGAGCAGATCAGCGAGTTCTCCAAGAGAGTGATC
CTGGCCGACGCTAATCTGGACAAAGTGCTGTCCGCCTACAACAAGCACCGGGATAAGCCCATCAGAGAGC
AGGCCGAGAATATCATCCACCTGTTTACCCTGACCAATCTGGGAGCCCCTGCCGCCTTCAAGTACTTTGA
CACCACCATCGACCGGAAGAGGTACACCAGCACCAAAGAGGTGCTGGACGCCACCCTGATCCACCAGAGC
ATCACCGGCCTGTACGAGACACGGATCGACCTGTCTCAGCTGGGAGGCGACAAAAGGCCGGCGGCCACGA
AAAAGGCCGGCCAGGCAAAAAAGAAAAAGTAAGAATTCCTAGAGCTCGCTGATCAGCCTCGACTGTGCCT
TCTAGTTGCCAGCCATCTGTTGTTTGCCCCTCCCCCGTGCCTTCCTTGACCCTGGAAGGTGCCACTCCCA
CTGTCCTTTCCTAATAAAATGAGGAAATTGCATCGCATTGTCTGAGTAGGTGTCATTCTATTCTGGGGGG
TGGGGTGGGGCAGGACAGCAAGGGGGAGGATTGGGAAGAGAATAGCAGGCATGCTGGGGAGCGGCCGCAG
GAACCCCTAGTGATGGAGTTGGCCACTCCCTCTCTGCGCGCTCGCTCGCTCACTGAGGCCGGGCGACCAA
AGGTCGCCCGACGCCCGGGCTTTGCCCGGGCGGCCTCAGTGAGCGAGCGAGCGCGCAGCTGCCTGCAGGG
GCGCCTGATGCGGTATTTTCTCCTTACGCATCTGTGCGGTATTTCACACCGCATA
[95 nt withheld, positions 5656-5750]
T
[46 nt withheld, positions 5752-5797]
C
[141 nt withheld, positions 5799-5939]
CCTTTGACGTTGGAGTCCACGTTCTTT
[37 nt withheld, positions 5967-6003]
ACTCTATCTCGGGCTATTCTTTTGATTTATAAGGGATTTTGCCGATTTCGGTCTATTGGTTAAAAAATGA
GCTGATTTAACAAAAATTTAACGCGAATTTTAACAAAATATTAACGTTTACAATTTTATGGTGCACTCTC
AGTACAATCTGCTCTGATGCCGCATAGTTAAGCCAGCCCCGACACCCGCCAACACCCGCTGACGCGCCCT
GACGGGCTTGTCTGCTCCCGGCATCCGCTTACAGACAAGCTGTGACCGTCTCCGGGAGCTGCATGTGTCA
GAGGTTTTCACCGTCATCACCGAAACGCGCGAGACGAAAGGGCCTCGTGATACGCCTATTTTTATAGGTT
AATGTCATGATAATAATGGTTTCTTAGACGTCAGGTGGCACTTTTCGGGGAAATGTGCGCGGAACCCCTA
TTTGTTTATTTTTCTAAATACATTCAAATATGTATCCGCTCATGAGACAATAACCCTGATAAATGCTTCA
ATAATATTGAAAAAGGAAGAGTATGAGTATTCAACATTTCCGTGTCGCCCTTATTCCCTTTTTTGCGGCA
TTTTGCCTTCCTGTTTTTGCTCACCCAGAAACGCTGGTGAAAGTAAAAGATGCTGAAGATCAGTTGGGTG
CACGAGTGGGTTACATCGAACTGGATCTCAACAGCGGTAAGATCCTTGAGAGTTTTCGCCCCGAAGAACG
TTTTCCAATGATGAGCACTTTTAAAGTTCTGCTATGTGGCGCGGTATTATCCCGTATTGACGCCGGGCAA
GAGCAACTCGGTCGCCGCATACACTATTCTCAGAATGACTTGGTTGAGTACTCACCAGTCACAGAAAAGC
ATCTTACGGATGGCATGACAGTAAGAGAATTATGCAGTGCTGCCATAACCATGAGTGATAACACTGCGGC
CAACTTACTTCTGACAACGATCGGAGGACCGAAGGAGCTAACCGCTTTTTTGCACAACATGGGGGATCAT
GTAACTCGCCTTGATCGTTGGGAACCGGAGCTGAATGAAGCCATACCAAACGACGAGCGTGACACCACGA
TGCCTGTAGCAATGGCAACAACGTTGCGCAAACTATTAACTGGCGAACTACTTACTCTAGCTTCCCGGCA
ACAATTAATAGACTGGATGGAGGCGGATAAAGTTGCAGGACCACTTCTGCGCTCGGCCCTTCCGGCTGGC
TGGTTTATTGCTGATAAATCTGGAGCCGGTGAGCGTGGAAGCCGCGGTATCATTGCAGCACTGGGGCCAG
ATGGTAAGCCCTCCCGTATCGTAGTTATCTACACGACGGGGAGTCAGGCAACTATGGATGAACGAAATAG
ACAGATCGCTGAGATAGGTGCCTCACTGATTAAGCATTGGTAACTGTCAGACCAAGTTTACTCATATATA
CTTTAGATTGATTTAAAACTTCATTTTTAATTTAAAAGGATCTAGGTGAAGATCCTTTTTGATAATCTCA
TGACCAAAATCCCTTAACGTGAGTTTTCGTTCCACTGAGCGTCAGACCCCGTAGAAAAGATCAAAGGATC
TTCTTGAGATCCTTTTTTTCTGCGCGTAATCTGCTGCTTGCAAACAAAAAAACCACCGCTACCAGCGGTG
GTTTGTTTGCCGGATCAAGAGCTACCAACTCTTTTTCCGAAGGTAACTGGCTTCAGCAGAGCGCAGATAC
CAAATACTGTTCTTCTAGTGTAGCCGTAGTTAGGCCACCACTTCAAGAACTCTGTAGCACCGCCTACATA
CCTCGCTCTGCTAATCCTGTTACCAGTGGCTGCTGCCAGTGGCGATAAGTCGTGTCTTACCGGGTTGGAC
TCAAGACGATAGTTACCGGATAAGGCGCAGCGGTCGGGCTGAACGGGGGGTTCGTGCACACAGCCCAGCT
TGGAGCGAACGACCTACACCGAACTGAGATACCTACAGCGTGAGCTATGAGAAAGCGCCACGCTTCCCGA
AGGGAGAAAGGCGGACAGGTATCCGGTAAGCGGCAGGGTCGGAACAGGAGAGCGCACGAGGGAGCTTCCA
GGGGGAAACGCCTGGTATCTTTATAGTCCTGTCGGGTTTCGCCACCTCTGACTTGAGCGTCGATTTTTGT
GATGCTCGTCAGGGGGGCGGAGCCTATGGAAAAACGCCAGCAACGCGGCCTTTTTACGGTTCCTGGCCTT
TTGCTGGCCTTTTGCTCACATGTGAGGGCCTATTTCCCATGATTCCTTCATATTTGCATATACGATACAA
GGCTGTTAGAGAGATAATTGGAATTAATTTGACTGTAAACACAAAGATATTAGTACAAAATACGTGACGT
AGAAAGTAATAATTTCTTGGGTAGTTTGCAGTTTTAAAATTATGTTTTAAAATGGACTATCATATGCTTA
CCGTAACTTGAAAGTATTTCGATTTCTTGGCTTTATATATCTTGTGGAAAGGACGAAACACCGTGCCTGA
GTATAACGATTCGTTT
